>Addgene plasmid #217410 | E. coli DNA Polymerase III subunit Delta' (holB) in pet28PP | addgene full sequence | sequence record 439388 | Addgene NGS Result
AAAAAAACCACCGCTACCAGCGGTGGTTTGTTTGCCGGATCAAGAGCTACCAACTCTTTTTCCGAAGGTA
ACTGGCTTCAGCAGAGCGCAGATACCAAATACTGTCCTTCTAGTGTAGCCGTAGTTAGGCCACCACTTCA
AGAACTCTGTAGCACCGCCTACATACCTCGCTCTGCTAATCCTGTTACCAGTGGCTGCTGCCAGTGGCGA
TAAGTCGTGTCTTACCGGGTTGGACTCAAGACGATAGTTACCGGATAAGGCGCAGCGGTCGGGCTGAACG
GGGGGTTCGTGCACACAGCCCAGCTTGGAGCGAACGACCTACACCGAACTGAGATACCTACAGCGTGAGC
TATGAGAAAGCGCCACGCTTCCCGAAGGGAGAAAGGCGGACAGGTATCCGGTAAGCGGCAGGGTCGGAAC
AGGAGAGCGCACGAGGGAGCTTCCAGGGGGAAACGCCTGGTATCTTTATAGTCCTGTCGGGTTTCGCCAC
CTCTGACTTGAGCGTCGATTTTTGTGATGCTCGTCAGGGGGGCGGAGCCTATGGAAAAACGCCAGCAACG
CGGCCTTTTTACGGTTCCTGGCCTTTTGCTGGCCTTTTGCTCACATGTTCTTTCCTGCGTTATCCCCTGA
TTCTGTGGATAACCGTATTACCGCCTTTGAGTGAGCTGATACCGCTCGCCGCAGCCGAACGACCGAGCGC
AGCGAGTCAGTGAGCGAGGAAGCGGAAGAGCGCCTGATGCGGTATTTTCTCCTTACGCATCTGTGCGGTA
TTTCACACCGCAATGGTGCACTCTCAGTACAATCTGCTCTGATGCCGCATAGTTAAGCCAGTATACACTC
CGCTATCGCTACGTGACTGGGTCATGGCTGCGCCCCGACACCCGCCAACACCCGCTGACGCGCCCTGACG
GGCTTGTCTGCTCCCGGCATCCGCTTACAGACAAGCTGTGACCGTCTCCGGGAGCTGCATGTGTCAGAGG
TTTTCACCGTCATCACCGAAACGCGCGAGGCAGCTGCGGTAAAGCTCATCAGCGTGGTCGTGAAGCGATT
CACAGATGTCTGCCTGTTCATCCGCGTCCAGCTCGTTGAGTTTCTCCAGAAGCGTTAATGTCTGGCTTCT
GATAAAGCGGGCCATGTTAAGGGCGGTTTTTTCCTGTTTGGTCACTGATGCCTCCGTGTAAGGGGGATTT
CTGTTCATGGGGGTAATGATACCGATGAAACGAGAGAGGATGCTCACGATACGGGTTACTGATGATGAAC
ATGCCCGGTTACTGGAACGTTGTGAGGGTAAACAACTGGCGGTATGGATGCGGCGGGACCAGAGAAAAAT
CACTCAGGGTCAATGCCAGCGCTTCGTTAATACAGATGTAGGTGTTCCACAGGGTAGCCAGCAGCATCCT
GCGATGCAGATCCGGAACATAATGGTGCAGGGCGCTGACTTCCGCGTTTCCAGACTTTACGAAACACGGA
AACCGAAGACCATTCATGTTGTTGCTCAGGTCGCAGACGTTTTGCAGCAGCAGTCGCTTCACGTTCGCTC
GCGTATCGGTGATTCATTCTGCTAACCAGTAAGGCAACCCCGCCAGCCTAGCCGGGTCCTCAACGACAGG
AGCACGATCATGCGCACCCGTGGGGCCGCCATGCCGGCGATAATGGCCTGCTTCTCGCCGAAACGTTTGG
TGGCGGGACCAGTGACGAAGGCTTGAGCGAGGGCGTGCAAGATTCCGAATACCGCAAGCGACAGGCCGAT
CATCGTCGCGCTCCAGCGAAAGCGGTCCTCGCCGAAAATGACCCAGAGCGCTGCCGGCACCTGTCCTACG
AGTTGCATGATAAAGAAGACAGTCATAAGTGCGGCGACGATAGTCATGCCCCGCGCCCACCGGAAGGAGC
TGACTGGGTTGAAGGCTCTCAAGGGCATCGGTCGAGATCCCGGTGCCTAATGAGTGAGCTAACTTACATT
AATTGCGTTGCGCTCACTGCCCGCTTTCCAGTCGGGAAACCTGTCGTGCCAGCTGCATTAATGAATCGGC
CAACGCGCGGGGAGAGGCGGTTTGCGTATTGGGCGCCAGGGTGGTTTTTCTTTTCACCAGTGAGACGGGC
AACAGCTGATTGCCCTTCACCGCCTGGCCCTGAGAGAGTTGCAGCAAGCGGTCCACGCTGGTTTGCCCCA
GCAGGCGAAAATCCTGTTTGATGGTGGTTAACGGCGGGATATAACATGAGCTGTCTTCGGTATCGTCGTA
TCCCACTACCGAGATATCCGCACCAACGCGCAGCCCGGACTCGGTAATGGCGCGCATTGCGCCCAGCGCC
ATCTGATCGTTGGCAACCAGCATCGCAGTGGGAACGATGCCCTCATTCAGCATTTGCATGGTTTGTTGAA
AACCGGACATGGCACTCCAGTCGCCTTCCCGTTCCGCTATCGGCTGAATTTGATTGCGAGTGAGATATTT
ATGCCAGCCAGCCAGACGCAGACGCGCCGAGACAGAACTTAATGGGCCCGCTAACAGCGCGATTTGCTGG
TGACCCAATGCGACCAGATGCTCCACGCCCAGTCGCGTACCGTCTTCATGGGAGAAAATAATACTGTTGA
TGGGTGTCTGGTCAGAGACATCAAGAAATAACGCCGGAACATTAGTGCAGGCAGCTTCCACAGCAATGGC
ATCCTGGTCATCCAGCGGATAGTTAATGATCAGCCCACTGACGCGTTGCGCGAGAAGATTGTGCACCGCC
GCTTTACAGGCTTCGACGCCGCTTCGTTCTACCATCGACACCACCACGCTGGCACCCAGTTGATCGGCGC
GAGATTTAATCGCCGCGACAATTTGCGACGGCGCGTGCAGGGCCAGACTGGAGGTGGCAACGCCAATCAG
CAACGACTGTTTGCCCGCCAGTTGTTGTGCCACGCGGTTGGGAATGTAATTCAGCTCCGCCATCGCCGCT
TCCACTTTTTCCCGCGTTTTCGCAGAAACGTGGCTGGCCTGGTTCACCACGCGGGAAACGGTCTGATAAG
AGACACCGGCATACTCTGCGACATCGTATAACGTTACTGGTTTCACATTCACCACCCTGAATTGACTCTC
TTCCGGGCGCTATCATGCCATACCGCGAAAGGTTTTGCGCCATTCGATGGTGTCCGGGATCTCGACGCTC
TCCCTTATGCGACTCCTGCATTAGGAAGCAGCCCAGTAGTAGGTTGAGGCCGTTGAGCACCGCCGCCGCA
AGGAATGGTGCATGCAAGGAGATGGCGCCCAACAGTCCCCCGGCCACGGGGCCTGCCACCATACCCACGC
CGAAACAAGCGCTCATGAGCCCGAAGTGGCGAGCCCGATCTTCCCCATCGGTGATGTCGGCGATATAGGC
GCCAGCAACCGCACCTGTGGCGCCGGTGATGCCGGCCACGATGCGTCCGGCGTAGAGGATCGAGATCTCG
ATCCCGCGAAATTAATACGACTCACTATAGGGGAATTGTGAGCGGATAACAATTCCCCTCTAGAAATAAT
TTTGTTTAACTTTAAGAAGGAGATATACCATGGGCAGCAGCCATCATCATCATCATCACAGCAGCGGCCT
GGAAGTTCTGTTCCAGGGGCCCCATATGAGATGGTATCCATGGTTACGACCTGATTTCGAAAAACTGGTA
GCCAGCTATCAGGCCGGAAGAGGTCACCATGCGCTACTCATTCAGGCGTTACCGGGCATGGGCGATGATG
CTTTAATCTACGCCCTGAGCCGTTATTTACTCTGCCAACAACCGCAGGGCCACAAAAGTTGCGGTCACTG
TCGTGGATGTCAGTTGATGCAGGCTGGCACGCATCCCGATTACTACACCCTGGCTCCCGAAAAAGGAAAA
AATACGCTGGGCGTTGATGCGGTACGTGAGGTCACCGAAAAGCTGAATGAGCACGCACGCTTAGGTGGTG
CGAAAGTCGTTTGGGTAACCGATGCTGCCTTACTAACCGACGCCGCGGCTAACGCATTGCTGAAAACGCT
TGAAGAGCCACCAGCAGAAACTTGGTTTTTCCTGGCTACCCGCGAGCCTGAACGTTTACTGGCAACATTA
CGTAGTCGTTGTCGGTTACATTACCTTGCGCCGCCGCCGGAACAGTACGCCGTGACCTGGCTTTCACGCG
AAGTGACAATGTCACAGGATGCATTACTTGCCGCATTGCGCTTAAGCGCCGGTTCGCCTGGCGCGGCACT
GGCGTTGTTTCAGGGAGATAACTGGCAGGCTCGTGAAACATTGTGTCAGGCGTTGGCATATAGCGTGCCA
TCGGGCGACTGGTATTCGCTGCTAGCGGCCCTTAATCATGAACAAGCTCCGGCGCGTTTACACTGGCTGG
CAACGTTGCTGATGGATGCGCTAAAACGCCATCATGGTGCTGCGCAGGTGACCAATGTTGATGTGCCGGG
CCTGGTCGCCGAACTGGCAAACCATCTTTCTCCCTCGCGCCTGCAGGCTATACTGGGGGATGTTTGCCAC
ATTCGTGAACAGTTAATGTCTGTTACAGGCATCAACCGCGAGCTTCTCATCACCGATCTTTTACTGCGTA
TTGAGCATTACCTGCAACCGGGCGTTGTGCTACCGGTTCCTCATCTTTAACGAATTCGAGCTCCGTCGAC
AAGCTTGCGGCCGCACTCGAGCACCACCACCACCACCACTGAGATCCGGCTGCTAACAAAGCCCGAAAGG
AAGCTGAGTTGGCTGCTGCCACCGCTGAGCAATAACTAGCATAACCCCTTGGGGCCTCTAAACGGGTCTT
GAGGGGTTTTTTGCTGAAAGGAGGAACTATATCCGGATTGGCGAATGGG
[124 nt withheld, positions 4810-4933]
C
[91 nt withheld, positions 4935-5025]
A
[49 nt withheld, positions 5027-5075]
CCTTTGACGTTGGAGTCCACGTTCTTT
[37 nt withheld, positions 5103-5139]
ACCCTATCTCGGTCTATTCTTTTGATTTATAAGGGATTTTGCCGATTTCGGCCTATTGGTTAAAAAATGA
GCTGATTTAACAAAAATTTAACGCGAATTTTAACAAAATATTAACGCTTACAATTTAGGTGGCACTTTTC
GGGGAAATGTGCGCGGAACCCCTATTTGTTTATTTTTCTAAATACATTCAAATATGTATCCGCTCATGAA
TTAATTCTTAGAAAAACTCATCGAGCATCAAATGAAACTGCAATTTATTCATATCAGGATTATCAATACC
ATATTTTTGAAAAAGCCGTTTCTGTAATGAAGGAGAAAACTCACCGAGGCAGTTCCATAGGATGGCAAGA
TCCTGGTATCGGTCTGCGATTCCGACTCGTCCAACATCAATACAACCTATTAATTTCCCCTCGTCAAAAA
TAAGGTTATCAAGTGAGAAATCACCATGAGTGACGACTGAATCCGGTGAGAATGGCAAAAGTTTATGCAT
TTCTTTCCAGACTTGTTCAACAGGCCAGCCATTACGCTCGTCATCAAAATCACTCGCATCAACCAAACCG
TTATTCATTCGTGATTGCGCCTGAGCGAGACGAAATACGCGATCGCTGTTAAAAGGACAATTACAAACAG
GAATCGAATGCAACCGGCGCAGGAACACTGCCAGCGCATCAACAATATTTTCACCTGAATCAGGATATTC
TTCTAATACCTGGAATGCTGTTTTCCCGGGGATCGCAGTGGTGAGTAACCATGCATCATCAGGAGTACGG
ATAAAATGCTTGATGGTCGGAAGAGGCATAAATTCCGTCAGCCAGTTTAGTCTGACCATCTCATCTGTAA
CATCATTGGCAACGCTACCTTTGCCATGTTTCAGAAACAACTCTGGCGCATCGGGCTTCCCATACAATCG
ATAGATTGTCGCACCTGATTGCCCGACATTATCGCGAGCCCATTTATACCCATATAAATCAGCATCCATG
TTGGAATTTAATCGCGGCCTAGAGCAAGACGTTTCCCGTTGAATATGGCTCATAACACCCCTTGTATTAC
TGTTTATGTAAGCAGACAGTTTTATTGTTCATGACCAAAATCCCTTAACGTGAGTTTTCGTTCCACTGAG
CGTCAGACCCCGTAGAAAAGATCAAAGGATCTTCTTGAGATCCTTTTTTTCTGCGCGTAATCTGCTGCTT
GCAAAC
Features (pLannotate 1.2.2; 20 found; start..end, strand, type, name):
    733..872     -  misc_feature   bom: basis of mobility region from pBR322
    974..1165    -  CDS            rop: Rop protein, which maintains plasmids at low copy number; rop
   1182..1562    +  CDS            YPB1_ECOLX: Protein predicted: Swiss-Prot protein existence level 4. From Escherichia coli.
   1634..1925    -  CDS            TcR (fragment): tetracycline efflux protein; tet; confers resistance to tetracycline
   1940..1961    -  protein_bind   CAP binding site: CAP binding activates transcription in the presence of cAMP. E. coli catabolite activator protein
   1974..3056    -  CDS            lacI: lac repressor; lacI; The lac repressor binds to the lac operator to inhibit transcription in E. coli. This inhibition can be relieved by adding lactose or isopropyl-β-D-thiogalactopyranoside (IPTG).
   3057..3134    -  promoter       lacI promoter: lacI
   3142..3421    -  CDS            TcR (fragment): tetracycline efflux protein; tet; confers resistance to tetracycline
   3443..3461    +  promoter       T7 promoter: promoter for bacteriophage T7 RNA polymerase
   3462..3486    +  protein_bind   lac operator: The lac repressor binds to the lac operator to inhibit transcription in E. coli. This inhibition can be relieved by adding lactose or isopropyl-β-D-thiogalactopyranoside (IPTG). lac repressor encoded by lacI
   3501..3523    +  RBS            RBS: efficient ribosome binding site from bacteriophage T7 gene 10 (Olins and Rangwala, 1989)
   3542..3558    +  CDS            capTEV™ (fragment): composite tag for in vivo biotinylation, TEV protease cleavage, and 6xHis tagging
   3596..4597    +  CDS            holB: HOLB_ECOLI - Experimental evidence at protein level: Swiss-Prot protein existence level 1. Part of the beta sliding clamp loading complex, which hydrolyzes ATP to load the beta clamp onto primed DNA to form the DNA replication pre-initiation complex (PubMed:2040637). DNA polymerase III is a complex, multichain enzyme responsible for most of the replicative synthesis in bacteria. This DNA polymerase also exhibits 3' to 5' exonuclease activity. The gamma complex (gamma(3),delta,delta') is thought to load beta dimers onto DNA by binding ATP which alters the complex's conformation so it can bind b
   4642..4659    +  CDS            9xHis (fragment): 9xHis affinity tag
   4669..4718    +  CDS            SET1 (fragment): solubility-enhancement tag derived from T7 phage gene 10B
   4726..4773    +  terminator     T7 terminator: transcription terminator for bacteriophage T7 RNA polymerase
   4810..5238    +  rep_origin     f1 ori (sequence partly withheld): f1 bacteriophage origin of replication; arrow indicates direction of (+) strand synthesis
   5291..5348    +  promoter       AmpR promoter (fragment): bla
   5357..6172    -  CDS            KanR: aminoglycoside phosphotransferase; aph(3')-Ia; confers resistance to kanamycin in bacteria or G418 (Geneticin®) in eukaryotes
   6294..547     +  rep_origin     ori (across the origin): high-copy-number ColE1/pMB1/pBR322/pUC origin of replication
