[The description below was written by a language model from this plasmid's Addgene catalogue record and pLannotate feature annotations shown in this document.]
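Description:
E. coli DNA Polymerase III subunit Delta' (holB) in pet28PP is a 6,335 bp bacterial expression plasmid built on pet28PP, a pET28-type backbone. It is maintained in E. coli under kanamycin selection through an aph(3')-Ia (KanR) gene. Replication comes from a ColE1/pMB1-family origin, accompanied by the pBR322 bom region and the rop gene, which normally keeps copy number down; the catalogue itself lists copy number as unknown. An f1 phage origin is also present, and the short TcR and AmpR-promoter fragments in the annotation appear to be backbone remnants rather than functional markers.

The expression cassette follows the standard pET design. A T7 promoter is followed immediately by a lac operator, then the strong phage T7 gene 10 ribosome binding site, the coding region and a T7 terminator. A plasmid-borne lacI gene with its own promoter supplies the repressor, so transcription depends on a host that provides T7 RNA polymerase and is induced with IPTG. The insert is E. coli holB, which encodes the delta' subunit of the DNA polymerase III clamp loader complex that uses ATP to load the beta sliding clamp onto primed DNA. The record describes an N-terminal His tag, which matches a short His-containing tag fragment annotated just upstream of holB. A second His-tag fragment is annotated downstream of the gene, as is typical of pET28 vectors, but the record does not say whether it is translated. Any protease cleavage site between tag and protein is also not stated. The plasmid is intended for producing His-tagged delta' in bacteria, and it was deposited with a study comparing bacterial and eukaryotic clamp loader mechanisms.
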