Addgene plasmid #217410: E. coli DNA Polymerase III subunit Delta' (holB) in pet28PP
Purpose: Expresses E. coli DNA Polymerase III subunit delta' (holb) with a His-tag in bacterial cells
Depositing lab: Brian Kelch. Depositing organization: University of Massachusetts, Worcester. Publication: Differences between bacteria and eukaryotes in clamp loader mechanism, a conserved process underlying DNA replication. Landeck JT, Pajak J, Norman EK, Sedivy EL, Kelch BA. J Biol Chem. 2024 Apr;300(4):107166. doi: 10.1016/j.jbc.2024.107166. Epub 2024 Mar 14. PubMed 38490435.
Backbone
  Vector backbone: pet28PP
  Backbone size w/o insert (bp): 5181
  Total vector size (bp): 6335
  Vector type: Bacterial Expression
Growth in bacteria
  Bacterial resistance: Kanamycin, 50 μg/mL
  Growth temperature: 37°C
  Growth strain: DH5alpha
  Copy number: Unknown
Gene/Insert
  Gene/Insert name: DNA polymerase III subunit Delta' (alt name: holB)
  Species: E. coli
  Insert size (bp): 1152
  Entrez Gene: holB (a.k.a. b1099, ECK1085)
  Tag / fusion protein: His (N terminal on insert)
  Cloning method: Restriction Enzyme; 5′ cloning site XbaI (unknown if destroyed); 3′ cloning site XhoI (unknown if destroyed)
  Sequencing primers: 5′ T7 promoter; 3′ T7 terminator
Terms and licenses: Academic/Nonprofit Terms; Industry Terms: Not Available to Industry
Depositor comments: Please visit https://www.biorxiv.org/content/10.1101/2023.11.30.569468v1.full for bioRxiv preprint.
How to cite: E. coli DNA Polymerase III subunit Delta' (holB) in pet28PP was a gift from Brian Kelch (Addgene plasmid # 217410 ; http://n2t.net/addgene:217410 ; RRID:Addgene_217410)
